Addgene plasmid #42146: pNH009
Depositing lab: Colin Dolphin. Depositing organization: King's College London. Publication: A simplified counter-selection recombineering protocol for creating fluorescent protein reporter constructs directly from C. elegans fosmid genomic clones. Hirani N, Westenberg M, Gami MS, Davis P, Hope IA, Dolphin CT. BMC Biotechnol. 2013 Jan 3;13(1):1. 10.1186/1472-6750-13-1 PubMed 23281894.
Backbone
  Vector backbone: pGOv5
  Backbone manufacturer: GeneOracle
  Backbone size w/o insert (bp): 2172
  Total vector size (bp): 3027
  Vector type: Worm Expression
Growth in bacteria
  Bacterial resistance: Ampicillin, 100 μg/mL
  Growth temperature: 37°C
  Growth strain: DH5alpha
  Copy number: High Copy
Gene/Insert
  Gene/Insert name: N-TAP-tag::mTFP1
  Species: C. elegans (nematode), Synthetic
  Insert size (bp): 855
  Tag / fusion protein: TAP-Tag (N terminal on insert)
Terms and licenses: Academic/Nonprofit Terms; Industry Terms: Not Available to Industry
Depositor comments: Nb. CDS terminates with two in-frame stop codons [TAA-TAG]
How to cite: pNH009 was a gift from Colin Dolphin (Addgene plasmid # 42146 ; http://n2t.net/addgene:42146 ; RRID:Addgene_42146)
