[The description below was written by a language model from this plasmid's Addgene catalogue record and pLannotate feature annotations shown in this document.]
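Description:
pNH009 is a small (about 3.0 kb) high-copy bacterial plasmid built on the commercial pGOv5 cloning backbone and catalogued as a worm expression vector. It is propagated in E. coli through a ColE1/pUC-type origin and selected with ampicillin via the β-lactamase gene and its native bla promoter. The feature table also shows backbone remnants that play no evident role in the payload: a short f1 origin fragment, and a lac promoter with its CAP binding site and a lacI fragment. These lac elements lie downstream of the insert and on the opposite strand.

The 855 bp insert is a synthetic cassette, N-TAP-tag::mTFP1, in which a tandem affinity purification tag is fused to the N-terminus of mTFP1, a constitutively fluorescent cyan/teal protein derived from Clavularia. The annotation detects only the mTFP1 coding region. The TAP-tag portion is not called as a separate feature, although the unannotated stretch just upstream of mTFP1 is where it would be expected. The depositor notes that the coding sequence ends in two in-frame stop codons.

No C. elegans promoter or 3′ UTR is annotated or listed, so the plasmid does not appear to be a self-contained expression unit. This fits the associated publication, which describes counter-selection recombineering to build fluorescent protein reporter constructs directly from C. elegans fosmid genomic clones. pNH009 most likely serves as a template or source of the tag cassette for insertion into a gene of interest within a fosmid. There the genomic context would provide regulation, and the fusion would allow both fluorescence imaging and affinity purification. The record itself does not spell out this use.
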