Features (pLannotate 1.2.2; 8 found; start..end, strand, type, name):
    183..771     -  rep_origin     ori: high-copy-number ColE1/pMB1/pBR322/pUC origin of replication
    856..1716    -  CDS            AmpR: β-lactamase; bla; confers resistance to ampicillin, carbenicillin, and related antibiotics
   1717..1821    -  promoter       AmpR promoter: bla
   1848..1921    +  rep_origin     f1 ori (fragment) (sequence withheld): f1 bacteriophage origin of replication; arrow indicates direction of (+) strand synthesis
   2099..2797    +  CDS            mTFP1: mTFP1 is a basic (constitutively fluorescent) cyan fluorescent protein published in 2006, derived from Clavularia sp.. It has low acid sensitivity.
   2856..2886    -  promoter       lac promoter: promoter for the E. coli lac operon
   2901..2922    -  protein_bind   CAP binding site: CAP binding activates transcription in the presence of cAMP. E. coli catabolite activator protein
   2935..3027    -  CDS            lacI (fragment): lac repressor; lacI; The lac repressor binds to the lac operator to inhibit transcription in E. coli. This inhibition can be relieved by adding lactose or isopropyl-β-D-thiogalactopyranoside (IPTG).
>Addgene plasmid #42146 | pNH009 | depositor full sequence | sequence record 56920 | pNH009 sequence 3027 bps
TCTTCCGCTTCCTCGCTCACTGACTCGCTGCGCTCGGTCGTTCGGCTGCGGCGAGCGGTATCAGCTCACT
CAAAGGCGGTAATACGGTTATCCACAGAATCAGGGGATAACGCAGGAAAGAACATGTGAGCAAAAGGCCA
GCAAAAGGCCAGGAACCGTAAAAAGGCCGCGTTGCTGGCGTTTTTCCATAGGCTCCGCCCCCCTGACGAG
CATCACAAAAATCGACGCTCAAGTCAGAGGTGGCGAAACCCGACAGGACTATAAAGATACCAGGCGTTTC
CCCCTGGAAGCTCCCTCGTGCGCTCTCCTGTTCCGACCCTGCCGCTTACCGGATACCTGTCCGCCTTTCT
CCCTTCGGGAAGCGTGGCGCTTTCTCATAGCTCACGCTGTAGGTATCTCAGTTCGGTGTAGGTCGTTCGC
TCCAAGCTGGGCTGTGTGCACGAACCCCCCGTTCAGCCCGACCGCTGCGCCTTATCCGGTAACTATCGTC
TTGAGTCCAACCCGGTAAGACACGACTTATCGCCACTGGCAGCAGCCACTGGTAACAGGATTAGCAGAGC
GAGGTATGTAGGCGGTGCTACAGAGTTCTTGAAGTGGTGGCCTAACTACGGCTACACTAGAAGGACAGTA
TTTGGTATCTGCGCTCTGCTGAAGCCAGTTACCTTCGGAAAAAGAGTTGGTAGCTCTTGATCCGGCAAAC
AAACCACCGCTGGTAGCGGTGGTTTTTTTGTTTGCAAGCAGCAGATTACGCGCAGAAAAAAAGGATCTCA
AGAAGATCCTTTGATCTTTTCTACGGGGTCTGACGCTCAGTGGAACGAAAACTCACGTTAAGGGATTTTG
GTCATGAATTAATTCTTACCAATGCTTAATCAGTGAGGCACCTATCTCAGCGATCTGTCTATTTCGTTCA
TCCATAGTTGCCTGACTCCCCGTCGTGTAGATAACTACGATACGGGAGGGCTTACCATCTGGCCCCAGTG
CTGCAATGATACCGCGAGACCCACGCTCACCGGCTCCAGATTTATCAGCAATAAACCAGCCAGCCGGAAG
GGCCGAGCGCAGAAGTGGTCCTGCAACTTTATCCGCCTCCATCCAGTCTATTAATTGTTGCCGGGAAGCT
AGAGTAAGTAGTTCGCCAGTTAATAGTTTGCGCAACGTTGTTGCCATTGCTACAGGCATCGTGGTGTCAC
GCTCGTCGTTTGGTATGGCTTCATTCAGCTCCGGTTCCCAACGATCAAGGCGAGTTACATGATCCCCCAT
GTTGTGCAAAAAAGCGGTTAGCTCCTTCGGTCCTCCGATCGTTGTCAGAAGTAAGTTGGCCGCAGTGTTA
TCACTCATGGTTATGGCAGCACTGCATAATTCTCTTACTGTCATGCCATCCGTAAGATGCTTTTCTGTGA
CTGGTGAGTACTCAACCAAGTCATTCTGAGAATAGTGTATGCGGCGACCGAGTTGCTCTTGCCCGGCGTC
AATACGGGATAATACCGCGCCACATAGCAGAACTTTAAAAGTGCTCATCATTGGAAAACGTTCTTCGGGG
CGAAAACTCTCAAGGATCTTACCGCTGTTGAGATCCAGTTCGATGTAACCCACTCGTGCACCCAACTGAT
CTTCAGCATCTTTTACTTTCACCAGCGTTTCTGGGTGAGCAAAAACAGGAAGGCAAAATGCCGCAAAAAA
GGGAATAAGGGCGACACGGAAATGTTGAATACTCATACTCTTCCTTTTTCAATATTATTGAAGCATTTAT
CAGGGTTATTGTCTCATGAGCGGATACATATTTGAATGTATTTAGAAAAATAAACAAATAGGGGTTCCGC
GCACATTTCCCCGAAAAGTGCCACCTG
[74 nt withheld, positions 1848-1921]
CCCTCAGCGCGGCCGCTAGCGGATCCTTAAAAAACCATGGTTAAAGAAACAGCAGCAGCGAAATTTGAAA
GACAACATATGGATAGTGGAGGCGGTGGAAGTTTGGAAGTTCTTTTCCAAGGACCGGGCGGAGGAGGCTC
TTGGTCGCATCCACAGTTCGAAAAAGCCATGGCCGCCTCAAAAGGAGAAGAAACGACAATGGGTGTTATC
AAGCCAGACATGAAGATCAAGCTTAAAATGGAGGGTAATGTTAATGGTCACGCCTTCGTCATTGAGGGAG
AGGGTGAAGGAAAGCCATACGATGGAACTAATACTATTAACTTGGAAGTGAAGGAGGGTGCCCCACTTCC
ATTCTCTTATGATATCCTTACTACAGCCTTCGCATATGGAAATCGAGCATTCACAAAATACCCAGACGAC
ATTCCAAATTACTTCAAGCAGTCATTTCCAGAGGGATATTCTTGGGAGAGAACAATGACATTCGAGGACA
AGGGTATAGTTAAAGTGAAATCTGATATTAGTATGGAAGAAGATTCATTCATCTATGAGATACACCTGAA
GGGCGAGAACTTTCCTCCGAATGGACCAGTGATGCAGAAAAAGACAACAGGATGGGACGCAAGTACTGAA
CGTATGTATGTCAGAGATGGAGTTTTGAAAGGTGACGTGAAGCATAAACTGTTGTTGGAAGGAGGTGGAC
ATCATCGAGTGGACTTTAAGACAATCTACAGAGCTAAGAAAGCTGTGAAATTGCCAGACTATCACTTTGT
GGATCACCGAATTGAAATTTTGAACCATGATAAAGATTACAATAAAGTGACTGTGTATGAGTCAGCAGTA
GCTAGAAACTCAACTGATGGTATGGACGAGCTCTACGTAAGCGCTTAATAGGTACCGCGGCCGCGCTGAG
GGGCTGGCCGCTCACAATTCCACACAACATACGAGCCGGAAGCATAAAGTGTAAAGCCTGGGGTGCCTAA
TGAGTGAGCTAACTCACATTAATTGCGTTGCGCTCACTGCCCGCTTTCCAGTCGGGAAACCTGTCGTGCC
AGCTGCATTAATGAATCGGCCAACGCGCGGGGAGAGGCGGTTTGCGTATTGGGCGC
