>Addgene plasmid #42146 | pNH009 | addgene partial sequence | sequence record 58079 | Amp-R 5'-ATAATACCGCGCCACATAGC-3'
AAACGTTCTTCGGGGCGAAAACTCTCAAGGATCTTACCGCTGTTGAGATCCAGTTCGATGTAACCCACTC
GTGCACCCAACTGATCTTCAGCATCTTTTACTTTCACCAGCGTTTCTGGGTGAGCAAAAACAGGAAGGCA
AAATGCCGCAAAAAAGGGAATAAGGGCGACACGGAAATGTTGAATACTCATACTCTTCCTTTTTCAATAT
TATTGAAGCATTTATCAGGGTTATTGTCTCATGAGCGGATACATATTTGAATGTATTTAGAAAAATAAAC
AAATAGGGGTTCCGCGCACATTTCCCCGAAAAGTGCCACCTG
[74 nt withheld, positions 323-396]
CCCTCAGCGCGGCCGCTAGCGGATCCTTAAAAAACCATGGTTAAAGAAACAGCAGCAGCGAAATTTGAAA
GACAACATATGGATAGTGGAGGCGGTGGAAGTTTGGAAGTTCTTTTCCAAGGACCGGGCGGAGGAGGCTC
TTGGTCGCATCCACAGTTCGAAAAAGCCATGGCCGCCTCAAAAGGAGAAGAAACGACAATGGGTGTTATC
AAGCCAGACATGAAGATCAAGCTTAAAATGGAGGGTAATGTTAATGGTCACGCCTTCGTCATTGAGGGAG
AGGGTGAAGGAAAGCCATACGATGGAACTAATACTATTAACTTGGAAGTGAAGGAGGGTGCCCCACTTCC
ATTCTCTTATGATATCCTTACTACAGCCTTCGCATATGGAAATCGAGCATTCACAAAATACCCAGACGAC
ATTCCAAATTACTTCAAGCAGTCATTTCCAGAGGGATATTCTTGGGAGAGAACAATGACATTCGAGGACA
AGGGTATAGTTAAAGTGAAATCTGATA
